>Addgene plasmid #129861 | pRDAX-358 N-Tag Venus173/155[2] L20 {Esp3I(2x)} mCherry | depositor full sequence | sequence record 249239 | Full Sequence
GCCTGCCTCCAGGCCTCAATATTGGCCATTAGCCATATTATTCATTGGTTATATAGCATAAATCAATATT
GGCTATTGGCCATTGCATACGTTGTATCTATATCATAATATGTACATTTATATTGGCTCATGTCCAATAT
GACCGCCATGTTGGCATTGATTATTGACTAGTTATTAATAGTAATCAATTACGGGGTCATTAGTTCATAG
CCCATATATGGAGTTCCGCGTTACATAACTTACGGTAAATGGCCCGCCTGGCTGACCGCCCAACGACCCC
CGCCCATTGACGTCAATAATGACGTATGTTCCCATAGTAACGCCAATAGGGACTTTCCATTGACGTCAAT
GGGTGGAGTATTTACGGTAAACTGCCCACTTGGCAGTACATCAAGTGTATCATATGCCAAGTCCGCCCCC
TATTGACGTCAATGACGGTAAATGGCCCGCCTGGCATTATGCCCAGTACATGACCTTACGGGACTTTCCT
ACTTGGCAGTACATCTACGTATTAGTCATCGCTATTACCATGGTGATGCGGTTTTGGCAGTACACCAATG
GGCGTGGATAGCGGTTTGACTCACGGGGATTTCCAAGTCTCCACCCCATTGACGTCAATGGGAGTTTGTT
TTGGCACCAAAATCAACGGGACTTTCCAAAATGTCGTAATAACCCCGCCCCGTTGACGCAAATGGGCGGT
AGGCGTGTACGGTGGGAGGTCTATATAAGCAGAGCTCGTTTAGTGAACCGTCAGATCACTAGAAGCTTTA
TTGCGGTAGTTTATCACAGTTAAATTGCTAACGCAGTCAGTGCTTCTGACACAACAGTCTCGAACTTAAG
CTGCAGAAGTTGGTCGTGAGGCACTGGGCAGGTAAGTATCAAGGTTACAAGACAGGTTTAAGGAGACCAA
TAGAAACTGGGCTTGTCGAGACAGAGAAGACTCTTGCGTTTCTGATAGGCACCTATTGGTCTTACTGACA
TCCACTTTGCCTTTCTCTCCACAGGTGTCCACTCCCAGGCCACCATGGATAAGCAGAAGAATGGGATTAA
GGCGAACTTCAAGATCCGACACAACATCGAGGATGGTGGGGTCCAGCTTGCCGACCATTATCAGCAGAAC
ACACCCATTGGGGATGGACCAGTCCTGTTGCCGGATAACCACTACCTCAGTTACCAGAGCAAACTGTCCA
AAGATCCCAATGAGAAGAGGGACCATATGGTACTGCTCGAATTCGTGACTGCAGCAGGCATTACCCTTGG
GATGGATGAACTTTATAAGGGGAGTCCTGGCGGTGGATCCGGAGGCTCTGGGAGCTCTGCCAGCGGTGGC
AGCACCTCCCGAGACGCCGAGGCACGCCGTCTCCTAAGAATTCAGATCCGCCCCTCTCCCTCCCCCCCCC
CTAACGTTACTGGCCGAAGCCGCTTGGAATAAGGCCGGTGTGCGTTTGTCTATATGTTATTTTCCACCAT
ATTGCCGTCTTTTGGCAATGTGAGGGCCCGGAAACCTGGCCCTGTCTTCTTGACGAGCATTCCTAGGGGT
CTTTCCCCTCTCGCCAAAGGAATGCAAGGTCTGTTGAATGTCGTGAAGGAAGCAGTTCCTCTGGTAGCTT
CTTGAAGACAAACAACGTCTGTAGCGACCCTTTGCAGGCAGCGGAACCCCCCACCTGGCGACAGGTGCCT
CTGCGGCCAAAAGCCACGTGTATAAGATACACCTGCAAAGGCGGCACAACCCCAGTGCCACGTTGTGAGT
TGGATAGTTGTGGAAAGAGTCAAATGGCTCTCCTCAAGCGTATTCAACAAGGGGCTGAAGGATGCCCAGA
AGGTACCCCATTGTATGGGATCTGATCTGGGGCCTCGGTACACATGCTTTACATGTGTTTAGTCGAGGTT
AAAAAAACGTCTAGGCCCCCCGAACCACGGGGACGTGGTTTTCCTTTGAAAAACACGATGATAATATGGC
CACAACCATGGTGAGCAAGGGCGAGGAGGATAACATGGCCATCATCAAGGAGTTCATGCGCTTCAAGGTG
CACATGGAGGGCTCCGTGAACGGCCACGAGTTCGAGATCGAGGGCGAGGGCGAGGGCCGCCCCTACGAGG
GCACCCAGACCGCCAAGCTGAAGGTGACCAAGGGTGGCCCCCTGCCCTTCGCCTGGGACATCCTGTCCCC
TCAGTTCATGTACGGCTCCAAGGCCTACGTGAAGCACCCCGCCGACATCCCCGACTACTTGAAGCTGTCC
TTCCCCGAGGGCTTCAAGTGGGAGCGCGTGATGAACTTCGAGGACGGCGGCGTGGTGACCGTGACCCAGG
ACTCCTCCCTGCAGGACGGCGAGTTCATCTACAAGGTGAAGCTGCGCGGCACCAACTTCCCCTCCGACGG
CCCCGTAATGCAGAAGAAGACCATGGGCTGGGAGGCCTCCTCCGAGCGGATGTACCCCGAGGACGGCGCC
CTGAAGGGCGAGATCAAGCAGAGGCTGAAGCTGAAGGACGGCGGCCACTACGACGCTGAGGTCAAGACCA
CCTACAAGGCCAAGAAGCCCGTGCAGCTGCCCGGCGCCTACAACGTCAACATCAAGTTGGACATCACCTC
CCACAACGAGGACTACACCATCGTGGAACAGTACGAACGCGCCGAGGGCCGCCACTCCACCGGCGGCATG
GACGAGCTGTACAAGTAAACCGGTGCTCGAGGTACCGATGAATAGCTAAGGTCGAGGCCGCAGGTAAGTA
TCAAGGTTACAAGACAGGTTTAAGGAGACCAATAGAAACTGGGCTTGTCGAGACAGAGAAGACTCTTGCG
TTTCTGATAGGCACCTATTGGTCTTACTGACATCCACTTTGCCTTTCTCTCCACAGGTGTCGACAATCAA
CCTCTGGATTACAAAATTTGTGAAAGATTGACTGGTATTCTTAACTATGTTGCTCCTTTTACGCTATGTG
GATACGCTGCTTTAATGCCTTTGTATCATGCTATTGCTTCCCGTATGGCTTTCATTTTCTCCTCCTTGTA
TAAATCCTGGTTGCTGTCTCTTTATGAGGAGTTGTGGCCCGTTGTCAGGCAACGTGGCGTGGTGTGCACT
GTGTTTGCTGACGCAACCCCCACTGGTTGGGGCATTGCCACCACCTGTCAGCTCCTTTCCGGGACTTTCG
CTTTCCCCCTCCCTATTGCCACGGCGGAACTCATCGCCGCCTGCCTTGCCCGCTGCTGGACAGGGGCTCG
GCTGTTGGGCACTGACAATTCCGTGGTGTTGTCGGGGAAGCTGACGTCCTTTCCATGGCTGCTCGCCTGT
GTTGCCACCTGGATTCTGCGCGGGACGTCCTTCTGCTACGTCCCTTCGGCCCTCAATCCAGCGGACCTTC
CTTCCCGCGGCCTGCTGCCGGCTCTGCGGCCTCTTCCGCGTCTTCGCCTTCGCCCTCAGACGAGTCGGAT
CTCCCTTTGGGCCGCCTCCCCGCCTGGAATTCGAGCTCGGTACGATCAGCCTCGACTGTGCCTTCTAGTT
GCCAGCCATCTGTTGTTTGCCCCTCCCCCGTGCCTTCCTTGACCCTGGAAGGTGCCACTCCCACTGTCCT
TTCCTAATAAAATGAGGAAATTGCATCGCATTGTCTGAGTAGGTGTCATTCTATTCTGGGGGGTGGGGTG
GGGCAGGACAGCAAGGGGGAGGATTGGGAAGACAATAGCCCAGCTTTTGTTCCCTTTAGTGAGGGTTAAT
TGCGCGCTTGGCGTAATCATGGTCATAGCTGTTTCCTGTGTGAAATTGTTATCCGCTAATTCACTCCTCA
GGTGCAGGCTGCCTATCAGAAGGTGGTGGCTGGTGTGGCCAATGCCCTGGCTCACAAATACCACTGAGAT
CTTTTTCCCTCTGCCAAAAATTATGGGGACATCATGAAGCCCCTTGAGCATCTGACTTCTGGCTAATAAA
GGAAATTTATTTTCATTGCAATAGTGTGTTGGAATTTTTTGTGTCTCTCACTCGGAAGGACATATGGGAG
GGCAAATCATTTAAAACATCAGAATGAGTATTTGGTTTAGAGTTTGGCAACATATGCCCATATGCTGGCT
GCCATGAACAAAGGTTGGCTATAAAGAGGTCATCAGTATATGAAACAGCCCCCTGCTGTCCATTCCTTAT
TCCATAGAAAAGCCTTGACTTGAGGTTAGATTTTTTTTATATTTTGTTTTGTGTTATTTTTTTCTTTAAC
ATCCCTAAAATTTTCCTTACATGTTTTACTAGCCAGATTTTTCCTCCTCTCCTGACTACTCCCAGTCATA
GCTGTCCCTCTTCTCTTATGGAGATCGGCCGGCCGCCGGCGTCGACGCGCGCGGCCGCGGCGCGCCGTTG
CTGGCGTTTTTCCATAGGCTCCGCCCCCCTGACGAGCATCACAAAAATCGACGCTCAAGTCAGAGGTGGC
GAAACCCGACAGGACTATAAAGATACCAGGCGTTTCCCCCTGGAAGCTCCCTCGTGCGCTCTCCTGTTCC
GACCCTGCCGCTTACCGGATACCTGTCCGCCTTTCTCCCTTCGGGAAGCGTGGCGCTTTCTCATAGCTCA
CGCTGTAGGTATCTCAGTTCGGTGTAGGTCGTTCGCTCCAAGCTGGGCTGTGTGCACGAACCCCCCGTTC
AGCCCGACCGCTGCGCCTTATCCGGTAACTATCGTCTTGAGTCCAACCCGGTAAGACACGACTTATCGCC
ACTGGCAGCAGCCACTGGTAACAGGATTAGCAGAGCGAGGTATGTAGGCGGTGCTACAGAGTTCTTGAAG
TGGTGGCCTAACTACGGCTACACTAGAAGAACAGTATTTGGTATCTGCGCTCTGCTGAAGCCAGTTACCT
TCGGAAAAAGAGTTGGTAGCTCTTGATCCGGCAAACAAACCACCGCTGGTAGCGGTGGTTTTTTTGTTTG
CAAGCAGCAGATTACGCGCAGAAAAAAAGGATCTCAAGAAGATCCTTTGATCTTTTCTACGGGGTCTGAC
GCTCAGTGGAACGAAAACTCACGTTAAGGGATTTTGGTCATGAGATTATCAAAAAGGATCTTCACCTAGA
TCCTTTTAAATTAAAAATGAAGTTTTAAATCAATCTAAAGTATATATGAGTAAACTTGGTCTGACAGTTA
CCAATGCTTAATCAGTGAGGCACCTATCTCAGCGATCTGTCTATTTCGTTCATCCATAGTTGCCTGACTC
CCCGTCGTGTAGATAACTACGATACGGGAGGGCTTACCATCTGGCCCCAGTGCTGCAATGATACCGCGAG
ACCCACGCTCACCGGCTCCAGATTTATCAGCAATAAACCAGCCAGCCGGAAGGGCCGAGCGCAGAAGTGG
TCCTGCAACTTTATCCGCCTCCATCCAGTCTATTAATTGTTGCCGGGAAGCTAGAGTAAGTAGTTCGCCA
GTTAATAGTTTGCGCAACGTTGTTGCCATTGCTACAGGCATCGTGGTGTCACGCTCGTCGTTTGGTATGG
CTTCATTCAGCTCCGGTTCCCAACGATCAAGGCGAGTTACATGATCCCCCATGTTGTGCAAAAAAGCGGT
TAGCTCCTTCGGTCCTCCGATCGTTGTCAGAAGTAAGTTGGCCGCAGTGTTATCACTCATGGTTATGGCA
GCACTGCATAATTCTCTTACTGTCATGCCATCCGTAAGATGCTTTTCTGTGACTGGTGAGTACTCAACCA
AGTCATTCTGAGAATAGTGTATGCGGCGACCGAGTTGCTCTTGCCCGGCGTCAATACGGGATAATACCGC
GCCACATAGCAGAACTTTAAAAGTGCTCATCATTGGAAAACGTTCTTCGGGGCGAAAACTCTCAAGGATC
TTACCGCTGTTGAGATCCAGTTCGATGTAACCCACTCGTGCACCCAACTGATCTTCAGCATCTTTTACTT
TCACCAGCGTTTCTGGGTGAGCAAAAACAGGAAGGCAAAATGCCGCAAAAAAGGGAATAAGGGCGACACG
GAAATGTTGAATACTCATACTCTTCCTTTTTCAATATTATTGAAGCATTTATCAGGGTTATTGTCTCATG
AGCGGATACATATTTGAATGTATTTAGAAAAATAAACAAATAGGGGTTCCGCGCACATTTCCCCGAAAAG
TGCCACCTGACGTCTAAGAAACCATTATTATCATGACATTAACCTATAAAAATAGGCGTATCACGAGGCC
CTTTCGTCTACGCGCGCGCCGGCGGCGCGCCGTCGACGGCCGGCCGCGGCCGC
Features (pLannotate 1.2.2; 16 found; start..end, strand, type, name):
    155..532     +  enhancer       CMV enhancer: human cytomegalovirus immediate early enhancer
    534..733     +  promoter       CMV promoter: human cytomegalovirus (CMV) immediate early promoter
    872..1004    +  intron         chimeric intron: chimera between introns from human β-globin and immunoglobulin heavy chain genes
    986..1279    +  CDS            mT-Sapphire (fragment): mT-Sapphire is a basic (constitutively fluorescent) long stokes shift fluorescent protein published in 2008, derived from Aequorea victoria. It has low acid sensitivity.
   1381..1967    +  misc_feature   IRES2: internal ribosome entry site (IRES) of the encephalomyocarditis virus (EMCV)
   1968..2675    +  CDS            mCherry: mCherry is a basic (constitutively fluorescent) red fluorescent protein published in 2004, derived from Discosoma sp.. It is reported to be a very rapidly-maturing monomer with low acid sensitivity.
   2724..2856    +  intron         chimeric intron: chimera between introns from human β-globin and immunoglobulin heavy chain genes
   2865..3453    +  misc_feature   WPRE: woodchuck hepatitis virus posttranscriptional regulatory element
   3457..3473    +  misc_feature   MCS (fragment): pUC18/19 multiple cloning site
   3486..3597    +  polyA_signal   bGH poly(A) signal: bovine growth hormone polyadenylation signal
   3693..3711    -  promoter       T3 promoter: promoter for bacteriophage T3 RNA polymerase
   3770..3844    +  CDS            HBB (fragment): HBB_PONPY - Experimental evidence at transcript level: Swiss-Prot protein existence level 2. Involved in oxygen transport from the lung to the various peripheral tissues. From Pongo pygmaeus (Bornean orangutan).
   3915..3970    +  polyA_signal   β-globin poly(A) signal: rabbit β-globin polyadenylation signal (Gil and Proudfoot, 1987)
   4349..4937    -  rep_origin     ori: high-copy-number ColE1/pMB1/pBR322/pUC origin of replication
   5108..5968    -  CDS            AmpR: β-lactamase; bla; confers resistance to ampicillin, carbenicillin, and related antibiotics
   5969..6073    -  promoter       AmpR promoter: bla
