[The description below was written by a language model from this plasmid's Addgene catalogue record and pLannotate feature annotations shown in this document.]
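Description:
pRDAX-358 N-Tag Venus173/155[2] L20 {Esp3I(2x)} mCherry is a custom-built mammalian expression plasmid of about 6.2 kb, deposited as an acceptor vector for protein–protein interaction assays based on bimolecular or trimolecular fluorescence complementation (BiFC/TriFC). It is maintained in E. coli through a high-copy ColE1/pUC-type origin and selected with ampicillin via the β-lactamase gene and its native promoter.

The expression unit is driven by the CMV immediate early enhancer and promoter, followed by a chimeric β-globin/immunoglobulin intron that promotes efficient processing of the transcript. Downstream lies a short Aequorea GFP-family coding fragment of roughly 300 nt. The annotation software labels it mT-Sapphire, but given the plasmid name and insert field it presumably corresponds to a non-fluorescent Venus fragment defined by the 155/173 split positions. The name indicates that this fragment serves as an N-terminal tag joined through a linker (L20) to a cloning position flanked by two Esp3I sites, a type IIS arrangement suited to inserting a gene of interest in frame. These sites and the linker are not individually annotated in the feature table, and no partner gene is present. The catalogue lists mouse as the insert species, which does not match the jellyfish origin of Venus.

An EMCV IRES then directs translation of mCherry from the same transcript, giving a red marker of transfection and expression level against which complementation signal can be compared. A second chimeric intron, a WPRE and the bGH polyadenylation signal complete the cassette, with a β-globin fragment and rabbit β-globin poly(A) signal further downstream. Fluorescence is expected only when a complementary Venus fragment fused to an interacting partner is co-expressed.
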