Addgene plasmid #129861: pRDAX-358 N-Tag Venus173/155[2] L20 {Esp3I(2x)} mCherry
Purpose: PPI (BiFC/TriFC) assay vector
Depositing lab: Gary Lewin. Depositing organization: Max-Delbrueck-Centrum fuer Molekulare Medizin (MDC).
Backbone
  Vector backbone: custom built
  Vector type: Mammalian Expression
Growth in bacteria
  Bacterial resistance: Ampicillin, 100 μg/mL
  Growth temperature: 37°C
  Growth strain: DH5alpha
  Copy number: High Copy
Gene/Insert
  Gene/Insert name: Venus
  Species: M. musculus (mouse)
  Cloning method: Restriction Enzyme; 5′ cloning site unknown (unknown if destroyed); 3′ cloning site unknown (unknown if destroyed)
Terms and licenses: Academic/Nonprofit Terms; Industry Terms: Not Available to Industry
How to cite: pRDAX-358 N-Tag Venus173/155[2] L20 {Esp3I(2x)} mCherry was a gift from Gary Lewin (Addgene plasmid # 129861 ; http://n2t.net/addgene:129861 ; RRID:Addgene_129861)
